LOCUS       Exported 6800 bp ds-DNA circular SYN 25-JAN-2023
DEFINITION  synthetic circular DNA
ACCESSION   .
VERSION     .
KEYWORDS    pAG303GPD-ccdB
SOURCE      synthetic DNA construct
  ORGANISM  synthetic DNA construct
REFERENCE   1 (bases 1 to 6800)
  TITLE     S cerevisiae Advanced Gateway Destination Vectors
REFERENCE   2 (bases 1 to 6800)
  AUTHORS   .
  TITLE     Direct Submission
  JOURNAL   Exported Jan 25, 2023 from SnapGene Server 1.1.58
            http://www.snapgene.com
FEATURES             Location/Qualifiers
     source          1..6800
                     /organism="synthetic DNA construct"
                     /mol_type="other DNA"
     primer_bind     complement(29..51)
                     /label=pGEX 3'
                     /note="pGEX vectors, reverse primer"
     primer_bind     151..170
                     /label=pRS-marker
                     /note="pRS vectors, use to sequence yeast selectable
                     marker"
     promoter        317..504
                     /gene="S. cerevisiae HIS3"
                     /label=HIS3 promoter
     CDS             505..1167
                     /codon_start=1
                     /gene="S. cerevisiae HIS3"
                     /product="imidazoleglycerol-phosphate dehydratase, required
                     for histidine biosynthesis"
                     /label=HIS3
                     /note="yeast auxotrophic marker"
                     /translation="MTEQKALVKRITNETKIQIAISLKGGPLAIEHSIFPEKEAEAVAE
                     QATQSQVINVHTGIGFLDHMIHALAKHSGWSLIVECIGDLHIDDHHTTEDCGIALGQAF
                     KEALGAVRGVKRFGSGFAPLDEALSRAVVDLSNRPYAVVELGLQREKVGDLSCEMIPHF
                     LESFAEASRITLHVDCLRGKNDHHRSESAFKALAVAIREATSPNGTNDVPSTKGVLM"
     rep_origin      complement(1427..1882)
                     /direction=LEFT
                     /label=f1 ori
                     /note="f1 bacteriophage origin of replication; arrow
                     indicates direction of (+) strand synthesis"
     primer_bind     complement(1564..1585)
                     /label=F1ori-F
                     /note="F1 origin, forward primer"
     primer_bind     1776..1795
                     /label=F1ori-R
                     /note="F1 origin, reverse primer"
     primer_bind     2008..2030
                     /label=M13/pUC Forward
                     /note="In lacZ gene"
     primer_bind     2022..2039
                     /label=M13 Forward
                     /note="In lacZ gene. Also called M13-F20 or M13 (-21)
                     Forward"
     primer_bind     2023..2039
                     /label=M13 fwd
                     /note="common sequencing primer, one of multiple similar
                     variants"
     primer_bind     2046..2065
                     /label=T7
                     /note="T7 promoter, forward primer"
     promoter        2046..2064
                     /label=T7 promoter
                     /note="promoter for bacteriophage T7 RNA polymerase"
     promoter        2085..2728
                     /gene="S. cerevisiae TDH3"
                     /label=GAP promoter
                     /note="promoter for glyceraldehyde-3-phosphate
                     dehydrogenase"
     primer_bind     2622..2645
                     /label=GPDpro-F
                     /note="S. cerevisiae GPD promoter, forward primer"
     primer_bind     2734..2750
                     /label=SK primer
                     /note="common sequencing primer, one of multiple similar
                     variants"
     primer_bind     2734..2750
                     /label=pBluescriptSK
                     /note="For pBluescript vector"
     protein_bind    2758..2882
                     /gene="mutant version of attR"
                     /label=attR1
                     /bound_moiety="LR Clonase(TM)"
                     /note="recombination site for the Gateway(R) LR reaction"
     promoter        2907..2937
                     /label=lac UV5 promoter
                     /note="E. coli lac promoter with an ""up"" mutation"
     CDS             2991..3650
                     /codon_start=1
                     /gene="cat"
                     /product="chloramphenicol acetyltransferase"
                     /label=CmR
                     /note="confers resistance to chloramphenicol"
                     /translation="MEKKITGYTTVDISQWHRKEHFEAFQSVAQCTYNQTVQLDITAFL
                     KTVKKNKHKFYPAFIHILARLMNAHPEFRMAMKDGELVIWDSVHPCYTVFHEQTETFSS
                     LWSEYHDDFRQFLHIYSQDVACYGENLAYFPKGFIENMFFVSANPWVSFTSFDLNVANM
                     DNFFAPVFTMGKYYTQGDKVLMPLAIQVHHAVCDGFHVGRMLNELQQYCDEWQGGA"
     primer_bind     complement(3057..3076)
                     /label=CAT-R
                     /note="Chloramphenicol resistance gene, reverse primer"
     CDS             3992..4297
                     /codon_start=1
                     /gene="ccdB"
                     /product="CcdB, a bacterial toxin that poisons DNA gyrase"
                     /label=ccdB
                     /note="Plasmids containing the ccdB gene cannot be
                     propagated in standard E. coli strains."
                     /translation="MQFKVYTYKRESRYRLFVDVQSDIIDTPGRRMVIPLASARLLSDK
                     VSRELYPVVHIGDESWRMMTTDMASVPVSVIGEEVADLSHRENDIKNAINLMFWGI"
     primer_bind     4176..4195
                     /label=ccdB-fwd
                     /note="ccdB gene, forward primer"
     protein_bind    complement(4338..4462)
                     /gene="mutant version of attR"
                     /label=attR2
                     /bound_moiety="LR Clonase(TM)"
                     /note="recombination site for the Gateway(R) LR reaction"
     primer_bind     complement(4495..4511)
                     /label=KS primer
                     /note="common sequencing primer, one of multiple similar
                     variants"
     primer_bind     complement(4496..4512)
                     /label=pBluescriptKS
                     /note="For pBluescript vector"
     promoter        complement(4540..4558)
                     /label=T3 promoter
                     /note="promoter for bacteriophage T3 RNA polymerase"
     primer_bind     complement(4579..4595)
                     /label=M13 rev
                     /note="common sequencing primer, one of multiple similar
                     variants"
     primer_bind     complement(4579..4595)
                     /label=M13 Reverse
                     /note="In lacZ gene. Also called M13-rev"
     primer_bind     complement(4592..4614)
                     /label=M13/pUC Reverse
                     /note="In lacZ gene"
     protein_bind    4603..4619
                     /label=lac operator
                     /bound_moiety="lac repressor encoded by lacI"
                     /note="The lac repressor binds to the lac operator to
                     inhibit transcription in E. coli. This inhibition can be
                     relieved by adding lactose or
                     isopropyl-beta-D-thiogalactopyranoside (IPTG)."
     promoter        complement(4627..4657)
                     /label=lac promoter
                     /note="promoter for the E. coli lac operon"
     protein_bind    4672..4693
                     /label=CAP binding site
                     /bound_moiety="E. coli catabolite activator protein"
                     /note="CAP binding activates transcription in the presence
                     of cAMP."
     primer_bind     complement(4810..4827)
                     /label=L4440
                     /note="L4440 vector, forward primer"
     rep_origin      complement(4981..5569)
                     /direction=LEFT
                     /label=ori
                     /note="high-copy-number ColE1/pMB1/pBR322/pUC origin of
                     replication"
     primer_bind     complement(5061..5080)
                     /label=pBR322ori-F
                     /note="pBR322 origin, forward primer"
     CDS             complement(5740..6600)
                     /codon_start=1
                     /gene="bla"
                     /product="beta-lactamase"
                     /label=AmpR
                     /note="confers resistance to ampicillin, carbenicillin, and
                     related antibiotics"
                     /translation="MSIQHFRVALIPFFAAFCLPVFAHPETLVKVKDAEDQLGARVGYI
                     ELDLNSGKILESFRPEERFPMMSTFKVLLCGAVLSRIDAGQEQLGRRIHYSQNDLVEYS
                     PVTEKHLTDGMTVRELCSAAITMSDNTAANLLLTTIGGPKELTAFLHNMGDHVTRLDRW
                     EPELNEAIPNDERDTTMPVAMATTLRKLLTGELLTLASRQQLIDWMEADKVAGPLLRSA
                     LPAGWFIADKSGAGERGSRGIIAALGPDGKPSRIVVIYTTGSQATMDERNRQIAEIGAS
                     LIKHW"
     primer_bind     6363..6382
                     /label=Amp-R
                     /note="Ampicillin resistance gene, reverse primer"
     promoter        complement(6601..6705)
                     /gene="bla"
                     /label=AmpR promoter
     primer_bind     6773..6791
                     /label=pBRforEco
                     /note="pBR322 vectors, upsteam of EcoRI site, forward
                     primer"
ORIGIN
        1 tcgcgcgttt cggtgatgac ggtgaaaacc tctgacacat gcagctcccg gagacggtca
       61 cagcttgtct gtaagcggat gccgggagca gacaagcccg tcagggcgcg tcagcgggtg
      121 ttggcgggtg tcggggctgg cttaactatg cggcatcaga gcagattgta ctgagagtgc
      181 accataaatt cccgttttaa gagcttggtg agcgctagga gtcactgcca ggtatcgttt
      241 gaacacggca ttagtcaggg aagtcataac acagtccttt cccgcaattt tctttttcta
      301 ttactcttgg cctcctctag tacactctat atttttttat gcctcggtaa tgattttcat
      361 tttttttttt ccacctagcg gatgactctt tttttttctt agcgattggc attatcacat
      421 aatgaattat acattatata aagtaatgtg atttcttcga agaatatact aaaaaatgag
      481 caggcaagat aaacgaaggc aaagatgaca gagcagaaag ccctagtaaa gcgtattaca
      541 aatgaaacca agattcagat tgcgatctct ttaaagggtg gtcccctagc gatagagcac
      601 tcgatcttcc cagaaaaaga ggcagaagca gtagcagaac aggccacaca atcgcaagtg
      661 attaacgtcc acacaggtat agggtttctg gaccatatga tacatgctct ggccaagcat
      721 tccggctggt cgctaatcgt tgagtgcatt ggtgacttac acatagacga ccatcacacc
      781 actgaagact gcgggattgc tctcggtcaa gcttttaaag aggccctagg ggccgtgcgt
      841 ggagtaaaaa ggtttggatc aggatttgcg cctttggatg aggcactttc cagagcggtg
      901 gtagatcttt cgaacaggcc gtacgcagtt gtcgaacttg gtttgcaaag ggagaaagta
      961 ggagatctct cttgcgagat gatcccgcat tttcttgaaa gctttgcaga ggctagcaga
     1021 attaccctcc acgttgattg tctgcgaggc aagaatgatc atcaccgtag tgagagtgcg
     1081 ttcaaggctc ttgcggttgc cataagagaa gccacctcgc ccaatggtac caacgatgtt
     1141 ccctccacca aaggtgttct tatgtagtga caccgattat ttaaagctgc agcatacgat
     1201 atatatacat gtgtatatat gtatacctat gaatgtcagt aagtatgtat acgaacagta
     1261 tgatactgaa gatgacaagg taatgcatca ttctatacgt gtcattctga acgaggcgcg
     1321 ctttcctttt ttctttttgc tttttctttt tttttctctt gaactcgacg gatctatgcg
     1381 gtgtgaaata ccgcacagat gcgtaaggag aaaataccgc atcaggaaat tgtaagcgtt
     1441 aatattttgt taaaattcgc gttaaatttt tgttaaatca gctcattttt taaccaatag
     1501 gccgaaatcg gcaaaatccc ttataaatca aaagaataga ccgagatagg gttgagtgtt
     1561 gttccagttt ggaacaagag tccactatta aagaacgtgg actccaacgt caaaggnnnn
     1621 nnnnnnnnnn nnnnnnnnnn nnnnnnnnnn nnnnnnnnnn nnnnntnnnn nnnnnnnnnn
     1681 nnnnnnnnnn nnnnnnnnnn nnnnnnnnnn nnnnnnnnnn nnnnnnnnnn nnnnnnnnnn
     1741 nnnnnnnnnn nnnnnnngnn nnnnnnnnnn nnnnnnnnnn nnnnnnnnnn nnnnnnnnnn
     1801 nnnnnnnnnn nnnnnnnnnn nnnnnnnnnn nnnnnnnnnn nnnnnnnnnn nnnnnnnnnn
     1861 nnnnnnnnnn nnnnnnnnnn nnccattcgc cattcaggct gcgcaactgt tgggaagggc
     1921 gatcggtgcg ggcctcttcg ctattacgcc agctggcgaa agggggatgt gctgcaaggc
     1981 gattaagttg ggtaacgcca gggttttccc agtcacgacg ttgtaaaacg acggccagtg
     2041 aattgtaata cgactcacta tagggcgaat tggagctcag tttatcatta tcaatactcg
     2101 ccatttcaaa gaatacgtaa ataattaata gtagtgattt tcctaacttt atttagtcaa
     2161 aaaattagcc ttttaattct gctgtaaccc gtacatgccc aaaatagggg gcgggttaca
     2221 cagaatatat aacatcgtag gtgtctgggt gaacagttta ttcctggcat ccactaaata
     2281 taatggagcc cgctttttaa gctggcatcc agaaaaaaaa agaatcccag caccaaaata
     2341 ttgttttctt caccaaccat cagttcatag gtccattctc ttagcgcaac tacagagaac
     2401 aggggcacaa acaggcaaaa aacgggcaca acctcaatgg agtgatgcaa cctgcctgga
     2461 gtaaatgatg acacaaggca attgacccac gcatgtatct atctcatttt cttacacctt
     2521 ctattacctt ctgctctctc tgatttggaa aaagctgaaa aaaaaggttg aaaccagttc
     2581 cctgaaatta ttcccctact tgactaataa gtatataaag acggtaggta ttgattgtaa
     2641 ttctgtaaat ctatttctta aacttcttaa attctacttt tatagttagt ctttttttta
     2701 gttttaaaac accagaactt agtttcgacg gattctagaa ctagtggatc ccccatcaca
     2761 agtttgtaca aaaaagctga acgagaaacg taaaatgata taaatatcaa tatattaaat
     2821 tagattttgc ataaaaaaca gactacataa tactgtaaaa cacaacatat ccagtcacta
     2881 tggcggccgc attaggcacc ccaggcttta cactttatgc ttccggctcg tataatgtgt
     2941 ggattttgag ttaggatccg tcgagatttt caggagctaa ggaagctaaa atggagaaaa
     3001 aaatcactgg atataccacc gttgatatat cccaatggca tcgtaaagaa cattttgagg
     3061 catttcagtc agttgctcaa tgtacctata accagaccgt tcagctggat attacggcct
     3121 ttttaaagac cgtaaagaaa aataagcaca agttttatcc ggcctttatt cacattcttg
     3181 cccgcctgat gaatgctcat ccggaattcc gtatggcaat gaaagacggt gagctggtga
     3241 tatgggatag tgttcaccct tgttacaccg ttttccatga gcaaactgaa acgttttcat
     3301 cgctctggag tgaataccac gacgatttcc ggcagtttct acacatatat tcgcaagatg
     3361 tggcgtgtta cggtgaaaac ctggcctatt tccctaaagg gtttattgag aatatgtttt
     3421 tcgtctcagc caatccctgg gtgagtttca ccagttttga tttaaacgtg gccaatatgg
     3481 acaacttctt cgcccccgtt ttcaccatgg gcaaatatta tacgcaaggc gacaaggtgc
     3541 tgatgccgct ggcgattcag gttcatcatg ccgtttgtga tggcttccat gtcggcagaa
     3601 tgcttaatga attacaacag tactgcgatg agtggcaggg cggggcgtaa acgcgtggat
     3661 ccggcttact aaaagccaga taacagtatg cgtatttgcg cgctgatttt tgcggtataa
     3721 gaatatatac tgatatgtat acccgaagta tgtcaaaaag aggtatgcta tgaagcagcg
     3781 tattacagtg acagttgaca gcgacagcta tcagttgctc aaggcatata tgatgtcaat
     3841 atctccggtc tggtaagcac aaccatgcag aatgaagccc gtcgtctgcg tgccgaacgc
     3901 tggaaagcgg aaaatcagga agggatggct gaggtcgccc ggtttattga aatgaacggc
     3961 tcttttgctg acgagaacag gggctggtga aatgcagttt aaggtttaca cctataaaag
     4021 agagagccgt tatcgtctgt ttgtggatgt acagagtgat attattgaca cgcccgggcg
     4081 acggatggtg atccccctgg ccagtgcacg tctgctgtca gataaagtct cccgtgaact
     4141 ttacccggtg gtgcatatcg gggatgaaag ctggcgcatg atgaccaccg atatggccag
     4201 tgtgccggtc tccgttatcg gggaagaagt ggctgatctc agccaccgcg aaaatgacat
     4261 caaaaacgcc attaacctga tgttctgggg aatataaatg tcaggctccc ttatacacag
     4321 ccagtctgca ggtcgaccat agtgactgga tatgttgtgt tttacagtat tatgtagtct
     4381 gttttttatg caaaatctaa tttaatatat tgatatttat atcattttac gtttctcgtt
     4441 cagctttctt gtacaaagtg gtgatgggct gcaggaattc gatatcaagc ttatcgatac
     4501 cgtcgacctc gagggggggc ccggtaccag cttttgttcc ctttagtgag ggttaatttc
     4561 gagcttggcg taatcatggt catagctgtt tcctgtgtga aattgttatc cgctcacaat
     4621 tccacacaac atacgagccg gaagcataaa gtgtaaagcc tggggtgcct aatgagtgag
     4681 ctaactcaca ttaattgcgt tgcgctcact gcccgctttc cagtcgggaa acctgtcgtg
     4741 ccagctgcat taatgaatcg gccaacgcgc ggggagaggc ggtttgcgta ttgggcgctc
     4801 ttccgcttcc tcgctcactg actcgctgcg ctcggtcgtt cggctgcggc gagcggtatc
     4861 agctcactca aaggcggtaa tacggttatc cacagaatca ggggataacg caggaaagaa
     4921 catgtgagca aaaggccagc aaaaggccag gaaccgtaaa aaggccgcgt tgctggcgtt
     4981 tttccatagg ctccgccccc ctgacgagca tcacaaaaat cgacgctcaa gtcagaggtg
     5041 gcgaaacccg acaggactat aaagatacca ggcgtttccc cctggaagct ccctcgtgcg
     5101 ctctcctgtt ccgaccctgc cgcttaccgg atacctgtcc gcctttctcc cttcgggaag
     5161 cgtggcgctt tctcatagct cacgctgtag gtatctcagt tcggtgtagg tcgttcgctc
     5221 caagctgggc tgtgtgcacg aaccccccgt tcagcccgac cgctgcgcct tatccggtaa
     5281 ctatcgtctt gagtccaacc cggtaagaca cgacttatcg ccactggcag cagccactgg
     5341 taacaggatt agcagagcga ggtatgtagg cggtgctaca gagttcttga agtggtggcc
     5401 taactacggc tacactagaa gaacagtatt tggtatctgc gctctgctga agccagttac
     5461 cttcggaaaa agagttggta gctcttgatc cggcaaacaa accaccgctg gtagcggtgg
     5521 tttttttgtt tgcaagcagc agattacgcg cagaaaaaaa ggatctcaag aagatccttt
     5581 gatcttttct acggggtctg acgctcagtg gaacgaaaac tcacgttaag ggattttggt
     5641 catgagatta tcaaaaagga tcttcaccta gatcctttta aattaaaaat gaagttttaa
     5701 atcaatctaa agtatatatg agtaaacttg gtctgacagt taccaatgct taatcagtga
     5761 ggcacctatc tcagcgatct gtctatttcg ttcatccata gttgcctgac tccccgtcgt
     5821 gtagataact acgatacggg agggcttacc atctggcccc agtgctgcaa tgataccgcg
     5881 agacccacgc tcaccggctc cagatttatc agcaataaac cagccagccg gaagggccga
     5941 gcgcagaagt ggtcctgcaa ctttatccgc ctccatccag tctattaatt gttgccggga
     6001 agctagagta agtagttcgc cagttaatag tttgcgcaac gttgttgcca ttgctacagg
     6061 catcgtggtg tcacgctcgt cgtttggtat ggcttcattc agctccggtt cccaacgatc
     6121 aaggcgagtt acatgatccc ccatgttgtg caaaaaagcg gttagctcct tcggtcctcc
     6181 gatcgttgtc agaagtaagt tggccgcagt gttatcactc atggttatgg cagcactgca
     6241 taattctctt actgtcatgc catccgtaag atgcttttct gtgactggtg agtactcaac
     6301 caagtcattc tgagaatagt gtatgcggcg accgagttgc tcttgcccgg cgtcaatacg
     6361 ggataatacc gcgccacata gcagaacttt aaaagtgctc atcattggaa aacgttcttc
     6421 ggggcgaaaa ctctcaagga tcttaccgct gttgagatcc agttcgatgt aacccactcg
     6481 tgcacccaac tgatcttcag catcttttac tttcaccagc gtttctgggt gagcaaaaac
     6541 aggaaggcaa aatgccgcaa aaaagggaat aagggcgaca cggaaatgtt gaatactcat
     6601 actcttcctt tttcaatatt attgaagcat ttatcagggt tattgtctca tgagcggata
     6661 catatttgaa tgtatttaga aaaataaaca aataggggtt ccgcgcacat ttccccgaaa
     6721 agtgccacct gacgtctaag aaaccattat tatcatgaca ttaacctata aaaataggcg
     6781 tatcacgagg ccctttcgtc
//
