[The description below was written by a language model from this plasmid's Addgene catalogue record and the feature table of its GenBank file.]
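Description:
pAG303GPD-ccdB is an empty Gateway destination vector for constitutive protein expression in Saccharomyces cerevisiae, built on the pRS303 backbone and belonging to a suite of yeast Gateway vectors designed for high-throughput genetic analysis. It is an integrating plasmid. The 6.8 kb feature table shows no yeast replication origin or centromere, so stable maintenance in yeast depends on insertion into the genome, with transformants selected through the HIS3 auxotrophic marker, which is carried with its own promoter. In E. coli it replicates from a high-copy ColE1/pUC-type origin and carries AmpR. An f1 origin and the flanking T7, T3 and lac promoter remnants derive from the pBluescript-style polylinker region of the pRS series.

The expression unit consists of the strong constitutive GPD (TDH3, glyceraldehyde-3-phosphate dehydrogenase) promoter placed directly upstream of a Gateway cassette bounded by attR1 and attR2. Between these sites lie a chloramphenicol resistance gene, with an annotated lac UV5 promoter upstream, and the ccdB gene. The ccdB product poisons DNA gyrase, so the unrecombined vector must be propagated in a ccdB-tolerant strain. An LR recombination with an entry clone replaces the CmR–ccdB cassette with the gene of interest. Loss of ccdB then provides counterselection against parental plasmid in standard E. coli strains.

No epitope or fluorescent tag is annotated, so inserts are expressed without vector-encoded fusions. The depositor notes that this plasmid lacks a CYC1 terminator, consistent with no terminator appearing downstream of attR2, and that the effect on gene expression is unknown.
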