Addgene plasmid #14134: pAG303GPD-ccdB
Purpose: (Empty Backbone)
Depositing lab: Susan Lindquist. Depositing organization: Whitehead Institute for Biomedical Research. Publication: A suite of Gateway cloning vectors for high-throughput genetic analysis in Saccharomyces cerevisiae. Alberti S, Gitler AD, Lindquist S. Yeast. 2007 Oct . 24(10):913-9. 10.1002/yea.1502 PubMed 17583893.
Backbone
  Vector backbone: pRS303
  Vector type: Yeast Expression ; Gateway Destination
  Selectable markers: HIS3
Growth in bacteria
  Bacterial resistance: Chloramphenicol and Ampicillin, 25 & 100 μg/mL
  Growth temperature: 37°C
  Growth strain: ccdB Survival
  Growth instructions: DB3.1, ccdB Survival
  Copy number: Unknown
Gene/Insert
  Gene/Insert name: None
  Cloning method: Gateway Cloning
  Sequencing primers: 5′ GPDPro_F
Terms and licenses: Academic/Nonprofit Terms; Industry Terms: Not Available to Industry
Depositor comments: Type of plasmid: integrating. This plasmid contains the Gateway technology from Invitrogen; Invitrogen requires purchasing of Gateway Clonase for carrying out the Gateway recombinational cloning reaction http://www.invitrogen.com Please note that this plasmid is missing a CYC1 terminator. It is unknown how this will affect gene expression.
How to cite: pAG303GPD-ccdB was a gift from Susan Lindquist (Addgene plasmid # 14134 ; http://n2t.net/addgene:14134 ; RRID:Addgene_14134)
