>Addgene plasmid #14134 | pAG303GPD-ccdB | addgene partial sequence | sequence record 20367 | 14134 with pRS_marker
GCTTGGTGAGCGCTAGGAGTCACTGCCAGGTATCGTTTGAACACGGCATTAGTCAGGGAAGTCATAACAC
AGTCCTTTCCCGCAATTTTCTTTTTCTATTACTCTTGGCCTCCTCTAGTACACTCTATATTTTTTTATGC
CTCGGTAATGATTTTCATTTTTTTTTTTCCACCTAGCGGATGACTCTTTTTTTTTCTTAGCGATTGGCAT
TATCACATAATGAATTATACATTATATAAAGTAATGTGATTTCTTCGAAGAATATACTAAAAAATGAGCA
GGCAAGATAAACGAAGGCAAAGATGACAGAGCAGAAAGCCCTAGTAAAGCGTATTACAAATGAAACCAAG
ATTCAGATTGCGATCTCTTTAAAGGGTGGTCCCCTAGCGATAGAGCACTCGATCTTCCCAGAAAAAGAGG
CAGAAGCAGTAGCAGAACAGGCCACACAATCGCAAGTGATTAACGTCCACACAGGTATAGGGTTTCTGGA
CCATATGATACATGCTCTGGCCAAACATTCCGGCTGGTCACTAATCGTTGAGTGCATTGGTGACTTACAC
ATAGACG
