>Addgene plasmid #14134 | pAG303GPD-ccdB | addgene partial sequence | sequence record 20368 | 14134 with GW5
GGTGCCTAATGCGGCCGCCATAGTGACTGGATATGTTGTGTTTTACAGTATTATGTAGTCTGTTTTTTAT
GCAAAATCTAATTTAATATATTGATATTTATATCATTTTACGTTTCTCGTTCAGCTTTTTTGTACAAACT
TGTGATGGGGGATCCACTAGTTCTAGAATCCGTCGAAACTAAGTTCTGGTGTTTTAAAACTAAAAAAAAG
ACTAACTATAAAAGTAGAATTTAAGAAGTTTAAGAAATAGATTTACAGAAGTTCAATCAATACCTACCGT
CTTTATGTACTTATTAGTCAAGTAGGGGAATAATTTCAGGGAACTGGTTTCAACCTTTTTT
