>Addgene plasmid #14134 | pAG303GPD-ccdB | addgene partial sequence | sequence record 20369 | 14134 with GW3
CACCGCGAAAATGACATCAAAAACGCCATTAACCTGATGTTCTGGGGAATATAAATGTCAGGCTCCCTTA
TACACAGCCAGTCTGCAGGTCGACCATAGTGACTGGATATGTTGTGTTTTACAGTATTATGTAGTCTGTT
TTTTATGCAAAATCTAAATTAATATATTGATATTTATATCATTTTACGTTTCTCGTTCAGCTTTCTTGTA
CAAAATGGTG
